>Addgene plasmid #36452 | pNRB143 | addgene partial sequence | sequence record 52305 | T7 5'-TAATACGACTCACTATAGGG-3'
ACTAGCTATGTCTGTAGGTTTACATTTAATGGTGCGTGGTTCCAGCTTCATGTGCTTGCATGTGATGTCC
TGCAGATGGTAAGAAGATTCTGAAAGCCGCGCTAGGAGAAAAATATTCTGCTCGAAGATCTGTCCTCTTA
AGTAGAAAGCGTGAAATTGTTGCGTTCTTGCATTACTACTCAACGCGTACGCAAATGCGTCTACTGCACC
TGCATGATAAAGCTTATGTATCAAAAATTTAACATCTTGAAAATACACAAGTGGTGCAAAGATGTGTCAC
GTTCTGGACCTGAGTGGTGCCATGTATGCTATTTAACATGCAAAGGGGAAGACCCTTCCGCCTTACTGCA
ATAATAAAAAGTATTTTACGCGTTACCCAATATAGCAAAGTTTCGCGCAAAAAAAAAAATAAAAAACAAT
TACAAACAAAAAGAAAAAAAAGGAAATAATAGAAGATCTAACTGAAGCGAAGGCCAAAACTCTTCTCACT
TGACGTAATAGCCGATACAAAATCTAGAGCAGCAACTTTTCTCTTTCTTCACTAAAGCTGCTACGAAAGT
ATAGAAAAATCAAACGCTCAGAACTTAGCTCTATTTCAAGGTACCATATATATTTCCTTATAACTGATGG
CAAGACGCAGATTACCAGACAGACCACCAAATGGAATAGGAGCCGGTGAACGGCCGAGACTGGTACCTAG
GCCTATTAACGTACAAGACTCGGTGAACCGACTAACGAAACCGTTCAGGGTCCCGTACAAGAACACGCAC
ATCCCGCCCGCTGCTGGTAGAATCGCCACCGGGTCTGATAATATCGTAGGAGGAAGGAGCTTGAGGAAAA
GATCAGCGACTGTATGTTATTCCGGCTTGGATATAAATGCGGACGAAGCAGAGT
