[The description below was written by a language model from this plasmid's Addgene catalogue record.]
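Description:
pNRB143 is a yeast expression plasmid built on the YepFAT4 backbone (about 7.0 kb) and carrying the Saccharomyces cerevisiae RAD54 gene (YGL163C, also known as XRS1) on an insert of roughly 3.5 kb, for a total size of about 10.6 kb. It is a shuttle vector. In Escherichia coli it is maintained under ampicillin selection, and in yeast it is selected through the URA3 auxotrophic marker, which complements uracil auxotrophy in ura3 strains. The record does not list the replication origins and gives the bacterial copy number as unknown. However, the "YEp" naming convention and the associated publication's focus on high copy number suppression suggest an episomal, multicopy yeast plasmid.

The RAD54 fragment was inserted by restriction cloning between a SmaI site at the 5′ end, which was retained, and a SacI site at the 3′ end, which was destroyed in the process. The catalogue lists T7 as the promoter, and a T7 primer is used for sequencing from the 5′ side. T7 is a bacteriophage promoter that is not recognised by the yeast transcription machinery, so this entry probably reflects a flanking vector element. The record does not say what drives RAD54 expression in yeast, nor whether the insert includes native regulatory sequence. No tags or reporters are recorded.

RAD54 encodes a recombinational DNA repair factor. The associated study used elevated gene dosage to suppress the meiotic arrest of a dmc1 mutant, finding that RAD54 promotes a DMC1-independent pathway of double-strand break repair. The plasmid is therefore suited to RAD54 overdosage and complementation experiments in budding yeast studies of meiotic recombination and DNA repair.
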