Addgene plasmid #36452: pNRB143
Depositing lab: Douglas Bishop. Depositing organization: University of Chicago. Publication: High copy number suppression of the meiotic arrest caused by a dmc1 mutation: REC114 imposes an early recombination block and RAD54 promotes a DMC1-independent DSB repair pathway. Bishop DK, Nikolski Y, Oshiro J, Chon J, Shinohara M, Chen X. Genes Cells. 1999 Aug;4(8):425-44. 10.1046/j.1365-2443.1999.00273.x PubMed 10526232.
Backbone
  Vector backbone: YepFAT4
  Backbone manufacturer: K Runge
  Backbone size w/o insert (bp): 7011
  Total vector size (bp): 10570
  Vector type: Yeast Expression
  Selectable markers: URA3
Growth in bacteria
  Bacterial resistance: Ampicillin, 100 μg/mL
  Growth temperature: 37°C
  Growth strain: DH5alpha
  Copy number: Unknown
Gene/Insert
  Gene/Insert name: RAD54
  Species: S. cerevisiae (budding yeast)
  Insert size (bp): 3500
  Entrez Gene: RAD54 (a.k.a. YGL163C, XRS1)
  Promoter: T7
  Cloning method: Restriction Enzyme; 5′ cloning site SmaI (not destroyed); 3′ cloning site SacI (destroyed during cloning)
  Sequencing primers: 5′ T7
Terms and licenses: Academic/Nonprofit Terms; Industry Terms: Not Available to Industry
How to cite: pNRB143 was a gift from Douglas Bishop (Addgene plasmid # 36452 ; http://n2t.net/addgene:36452 ; RRID:Addgene_36452)
